Addgene plasmid #31458: pRS413-IVa
Depositing lab: Ana Kitazono. Depositing organization: University of Alabama in Huntsville. Publication: Optimized protocols and plasmids for in vivo cloning in yeast. Kitazono AA. Gene. 2011 Sep 15;484(1-2):86-9. doi: 10.1016/j.gene.2011.06.006. Epub 2011 Jun 22. PubMed 21722715.
Backbone
  Vector backbone: pRS413
  Backbone size w/o insert (bp): 4970
  Vector type: Yeast Expression
  Selectable markers: HIS3
Growth in bacteria
  Bacterial resistance: Ampicillin, 100 μg/mL
  Growth temperature: 37°C
  Growth strain: DH5alpha
  Copy number: Low Copy
Gene/Insert
  Gene/Insert name: linker
  Insert size (bp): 69
  Cloning method: Restriction Enzyme; 5′ cloning site PstI (not destroyed); 3′ cloning site PstI (not destroyed)
  Sequencing primers: 5′ T3; 3′ T7
Terms and licenses: Academic/Nonprofit Terms; Industry Terms: Not Available to Industry
Depositor comments: pRS plasmid series originally constructed by Sikorski and Hieter (Sikorski, R.S. and Hieter, P. A system of shuttle vectors and yeast host strains designed for efficient manipulation of DNA in Saccharomyces cerevisiae. Genetics 122 (1989), pp. 19-27.)
How to cite: pRS413-IVa was a gift from Ana Kitazono (Addgene plasmid # 31458 ; http://n2t.net/addgene:31458 ; RRID:Addgene_31458)
