[The description below was written by a language model from this plasmid's Addgene catalogue record.]
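Description:
pRS413-IVa is a yeast–E. coli shuttle vector built on the pRS413 backbone, a member of the widely used pRS plasmid series designed for DNA manipulation in Saccharomyces cerevisiae. It is selected in yeast through the HIS3 auxotrophic marker, which complements histidine auxotrophy in his3 host strains, and in bacteria through ampicillin resistance. The record lists it as low copy. pRS413 is generally known as a centromeric (CEN/ARS) vector that is maintained at about one or a few copies per yeast cell, although no feature table is provided here to confirm the individual backbone elements. The backbone is recorded as roughly 5 kb without the insert.

The only modification recorded is a short 69 bp linker inserted at the PstI site of the polylinker, with PstI sites retained on both sides. The region can be read with the T3 and T7 primers that flank the pRS multiple cloning site. The composition of the linker is not stated, and no promoter, open reading frame, tag or reporter is recorded, so despite the "yeast expression" classification the plasmid is best regarded as an empty cloning vector rather than an expression construct.

The associated publication concerns optimized plasmids and procedures for in vivo cloning in yeast. This suggests the linker adapts the vector as a recipient for gap-repair cloning, in which a linearized plasmid and a fragment carrying matching end homology are co-transformed and joined by the yeast homologous recombination machinery. Recombinants would then be selected on medium lacking histidine and recovered in E. coli.
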