>Addgene plasmid #31458 | pRS413-IVa | addgene partial sequence | sequence record 36917 | M13rev
ANGGANTACCTACTAAGGGAACAAAAGCTGGAGCTCCACCGCGGTGGCGGCCGCTCTAGAACTAGTGGAT
CCCCCGGGCTGCAGGCCTTCGCGAGACGTCCATGGCCGGCTAGCATGCATATGTTTAAACTACGTAGCGC
TTGAGATCTGCAGGAATTCGATATCAAGCTTATCGATACCGTCGACCTCGAGGGGGGGCCCGGTACCCAA
TTCGCCCTATAGTGAGTCGTATTACGCGCGCTCACTGGCCGTCGTTTTACAACGTCGTGACTGGGAAAAC
CCTGGCGTTACCCAACTTAATCGCCTTGCAGCACATCCCCCTTTCGCCAGCTGGCGTAATAGCGAAGAGG
CCCGCACCGATCGCCCTTCCCAACAGTTGCGCAGCCTGAATGGCGAATGG
[124 nt withheld, positions 401-524]
C
[91 nt withheld, positions 526-616]
A
[49 nt withheld, positions 618-666]
CCTTTGACGTTGGAGTCCACGTTCTTT
[37 nt withheld, positions 694-730]
ACCCTATCTCGGTCTATTCTTTTGATTTATAAGGGATTTTGCCGATTTCGGCCTATTGGTTAAAAAATGA
GCTGATTTAACAAAAATTTAACGCGAATTTTAACAAAATATTTAACGCTTACAATTTCCTGATGCGGTAT
TTTCTCCNTTACGCATCTGTGCGGTATTTCACANCCGCAAAANATCCGTC
